Addgene plasmid #108776: pBW2570_pCAG-PV1-GAI-L1-VCre-278C-NLS-BGHpA
Purpose: Expresses aa278 to C-terminus of VCre recombinase fused to GAI CID
Depositing lab: Wilson Wong. Depositing organization: Boston University Main Campus. Publication: High-performance chemical- and light-inducible recombinases in mammalian cells and mice. Weinberg BH, Cho JH, Agarwal Y, Pham NTH, Caraballo LD, Walkosz M, Ortega C, Trexler M, Tague N, Law B, Benman WKJ, Letendre J, Beal J, Wong WW. Nat Commun. 2019 Oct 24;10(1):4845. doi: 10.1038/s41467-019-12800-7. PubMed 31649244.
Backbone
  Vector backbone: pCAGGS
  Vector type: Mammalian Expression, Cre/Lox, Synthetic Biology
Growth in bacteria
  Bacterial resistance: Ampicillin, 100 μg/mL
  Growth temperature: 37°C
  Growth strain: NEB Stable
  Copy number: High Copy
Gene/Insert
  Gene/Insert name: VCre recombinase fragment aa278 to C-terminus
  Species: Synthetic
  Promoter: pCAG
  Tag / fusion protein: GAI (N terminal on insert); NLS (C terminal on insert)
  Cloning method: Restriction Enzyme; 5′ cloning site KpnI (not destroyed); 3′ cloning site EcoRI (not destroyed)
Terms and licenses: Academic/Nonprofit Terms; Industry Terms: Not Available to Industry
Depositor comments: Please visit https://www.biorxiv.org/content/10.1101/747121v1 for bioRxiv preprint.
How to cite: pBW2570_pCAG-PV1-GAI-L1-VCre-278C-NLS-BGHpA was a gift from Wilson Wong (Addgene plasmid # 108776 ; http://n2t.net/addgene:108776 ; RRID:Addgene_108776)
