[The description below was written by a language model from this plasmid's Addgene catalogue record and pLannotate feature annotations shown in this document.]
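Description:
pBW2570_pCAG-PV1-GAI-L1-VCre-278C-NLS-BGHpA is a 5.9 kb mammalian expression plasmid built on the pCAGGS backbone. It encodes one half of a split, chemically inducible VCre recombinase. It is propagated in E. coli through a high-copy ColE1/pUC-type origin and selected with ampicillin via the β-lactamase gene. The backbone also carries remnants typical of pCAGGS, including lac promoter/operator fragments, an SV40 origin that can support episomal replication in cells expressing large T antigen, and an SV40 polyadenylation signal.

Expression is driven by the CAG promoter, annotated here as the CMV immediate-early enhancer, the chicken β-actin promoter and a chimeric β-actin/β-globin intron, which together give strong constitutive transcription in most mammalian cell types. The open reading frame fuses a fragment of Arabidopsis GAI at the N terminus, through a linker (the L1 in the name), to the VCre segment running from residue 278 to the C terminus, followed by a nuclear localization signal. The feature table annotates only the GAI portion; the VCre fragment and NLS fall in the unannotated stretch before the bGH polyadenylation signal that terminates the transcript. The residual rabbit β-globin sequence and poly(A) signal from pCAGGS lie downstream. The record does not explain the "PV1" element in the name.

GAI serves as a chemically induced dimerization domain. In gibberellin-based systems it associates with a GID1 partner, so this construct is presumably intended for co-expression with a complementary N-terminal VCre fragment fused to that partner, although the record does not name the companion plasmid. Dimerization would then reconstitute recombinase activity on VCre target sites, giving drug-gated control of recombination in mammalian cells for synthetic biology and genetic circuit applications.
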