Features (pLannotate 1.2.2; 19 found; start..end, strand, type, name):
     46..62      -  protein_bind   lac operator: The lac repressor binds to the lac operator to inhibit transcription in E. coli. This inhibition can be relieved by adding lactose or isopropyl-β-D-thiogalactopyranoside (IPTG). lac repressor encoded by lacI
     70..100     -  promoter       lac promoter: promoter for the E. coli lac operon
    115..136     -  protein_bind   CAP binding site: CAP binding activates transcription in the presence of cAMP. E. coli catabolite activator protein
    149..188     -  CDS            lacI (fragment): lac repressor; lacI; The lac repressor binds to the lac operator to inhibit transcription in E. coli. This inhibition can be relieved by adding lactose or isopropyl-β-D-thiogalactopyranoside (IPTG).
    195..217     +  promoter       SV40 promoter (fragment): SV40 enhancer and early promoter
    221..355     +  rep_origin     SV40 ori: SV40 origin of replication
    375..509     +  polyA_signal   SV40 poly(A) signal: SV40 polyadenylation signal
    511..565     -  CDS            lacI (fragment): lac repressor; lacI; The lac repressor binds to the lac operator to inhibit transcription in E. coli. This inhibition can be relieved by adding lactose or isopropyl-β-D-thiogalactopyranoside (IPTG).
    748..1336    -  rep_origin     ori: high-copy-number ColE1/pMB1/pBR322/pUC origin of replication
   1507..2367    -  CDS            AmpR: β-lactamase; bla; confers resistance to ampicillin, carbenicillin, and related antibiotics
   2368..2472    -  promoter       AmpR promoter: bla
   2503..2882    +  enhancer       CMV enhancer: human cytomegalovirus immediate early enhancer
   2884..3159    +  promoter       chicken β-actin promoter: No description available
   3160..4175    +  intron         chimeric intron: chimera between introns from chicken β-actin and rabbit β-globin
   4310..4585    +  CDS            GAI (fragment): GAI_ARATH - Also known as RGA2 From Arabidopsis thaliana (Mouse-ear cress).
   4967..5191    +  polyA_signal   bGH poly(A) signal: bovine growth hormone polyadenylation signal
   5195..5216    +  promoter       SV40 promoter (fragment): SV40 enhancer and early promoter
   5354..5425    +  CDS            HBB (fragment): HBB_PONPY - Experimental evidence at transcript level: Swiss-Prot protein existence level 2. Involved in oxygen transport from the lung to the various peripheral tissues. From Pongo pygmaeus (Bornean orangutan).
   5496..5551    +  polyA_signal   β-globin poly(A) signal: rabbit β-globin polyadenylation signal (Gil and Proudfoot, 1987)
>Addgene plasmid #108776 | pBW2570_pCAG-PV1-GAI-L1-VCre-278C-NLS-BGHpA | depositor full sequence | sequence record 205057 | Full Sequence
CCCAAGCTTGGCGTAATCATGGTCATAGCTGTTTCCTGTGTGAAATTGTTATCCGCTCACAATTCCACAC
AACATACGAGCCGGAAGCATAAAGTGTAAAGCCTGGGGTGCCTAATGAGTGAGCTAACTCACATTAATTG
CGTTGCGCTCACTGCCCGCTTTCCAGTCGGGAAACCTGTCGTGCCAGCGGATCCGCATCTCAATTAGTCA
GCAACCATAGTCCCGCCCCTAACTCCGCCCAGTTCCGCCCATTCTCCGCCCCATGGCTGACTAATTTTTT
TTATTTATGCAGAGGCCGAGGCCGCCTCGGCCTCTGAGCTATTCCAGAAGTAGTGAGGAGGCTTTTTTGG
AGGCCTAGGCTTTTGCAAAAAGCTAACTTGTTTATTGCAGCTTATAATGGTTACAAATAAAGCAATAGCA
TCACAAATTTCACAAATAAAGCATTTTTTTCACTGCATTCTAGTTGTGGTTTGTCCAAACTCATCAATGT
ATCTTATCATGTCTGGATCCGCTGCATTAATGAATCGGCCAACGCGCGGGGAGAGGCGGTTTGCGTATTG
GGCGCTCTTCCGCTTCCTCGCTCACTGACTCGCTGCGCTCGGTCGTTCGGCTGCGGCGAGCGGTATCAGC
TCACTCAAAGGCGGTAATACGGTTATCCACAGAATCAGGGGATAACGCAGGAAAGAACATGTGAGCAAAA
GGCCAGCAAAAGGCCAGGAACCGTAAAAAGGCCGCGTTGCTGGCGTTTTTCCATAGGCTCCGCCCCCCTG
ACGAGCATCACAAAAATCGACGCTCAAGTCAGAGGTGGCGAAACCCGACAGGACTATAAAGATACCAGGC
GTTTCCCCCTGGAAGCTCCCTCGTGCGCTCTCCTGTTCCGACCCTGCCGCTTACCGGATACCTGTCCGCC
TTTCTCCCTTCGGGAAGCGTGGCGCTTTCTCATAGCTCACGCTGTAGGTATCTCAGTTCGGTGTAGGTCG
TTCGCTCCAAGCTGGGCTGTGTGCACGAACCCCCCGTTCAGCCCGACCGCTGCGCCTTATCCGGTAACTA
TCGTCTTGAGTCCAACCCGGTAAGACACGACTTATCGCCACTGGCAGCAGCCACTGGTAACAGGATTAGC
AGAGCGAGGTATGTAGGCGGTGCTACAGAGTTCTTGAAGTGGTGGCCTAACTACGGCTACACTAGAAGAA
CAGTATTTGGTATCTGCGCTCTGCTGAAGCCAGTTACCTTCGGAAAAAGAGTTGGTAGCTCTTGATCCGG
CAAACAAACCACCGCTGGTAGCGGTGGTTTTTTTGTTTGCAAGCAGCAGATTACGCGCAGAAAAAAAGGA
TCTCAAGAAGATCCTTTGATCTTTTCTACGGGGTCTGACGCTCAGTGGAACGAAAACTCACGTTAAGGGA
TTTTGGTCATGAGATTATCAAAAAGGATCTTCACCTAGATCCTTTTAAATTAAAAATGAAGTTTTAAATC
AATCTAAAGTATATATGAGTAAACTTGGTCTGACAGTTACCAATGCTTAATCAGTGAGGCACCTATCTCA
GCGATCTGTCTATTTCGTTCATCCATAGTTGCCTGACTCCCCGTCGTGTAGATAACTACGATACGGGAGG
GCTTACCATCTGGCCCCAGTGCTGCAATGATACCGCGAGACCCACGCTCACCGGCTCCAGATTTATCAGC
AATAAACCAGCCAGCCGGAAGGGCCGAGCGCAGAAGTGGTCCTGCAACTTTATCCGCCTCCATCCAGTCT
ATTAATTGTTGCCGGGAAGCTAGAGTAAGTAGTTCGCCAGTTAATAGTTTGCGCAACGTTGTTGCCATTG
CTACAGGCATCGTGGTGTCACGCTCGTCGTTTGGTATGGCTTCATTCAGCTCCGGTTCCCAACGATCAAG
GCGAGTTACATGATCCCCCATGTTGTGCAAAAAAGCGGTTAGCTCCTTCGGTCCTCCGATCGTTGTCAGA
AGTAAGTTGGCCGCAGTGTTATCACTCATGGTTATGGCAGCACTGCATAATTCTCTTACTGTCATGCCAT
CCGTAAGATGCTTTTCTGTGACTGGTGAGTACTCAACCAAGTCATTCTGAGAATAGTGTATGCGGCGACC
GAGTTGCTCTTGCCCGGCGTCAATACGGGATAATACCGCGCCACATAGCAGAACTTTAAAAGTGCTCATC
ATTGGAAAACGTTCTTCGGGGCGAAAACTCTCAAGGATCTTACCGCTGTTGAGATCCAGTTCGATGTAAC
CCACTCGTGCACCCAACTGATCTTCAGCATCTTTTACTTTCACCAGCGTTTCTGGGTGAGCAAAAACAGG
AAGGCAAAATGCCGCAAAAAAGGGAATAAGGGCGACACGGAAATGTTGAATACTCATACTCTTCCTTTTT
CAATATTATTGAAGCATTTATCAGGGTTATTGTCTCATGAGCGGATACATATTTGAATGTATTTAGAAAA
ATAAACAAATAGGGGTTCCGCGCACATTTCCCCGAAAAGTGCCACCTGGGTCGACATTGATTATTGACTA
GTTATTAATAGTAATCAATTACGGGGTCATTAGTTCATAGCCCATATATGGAGTTCCGCGTTACATAACT
TACGGTAAATGGCCCGCCTGGCTGACCGCCCAACGACCCCCGCCCATTGACGTCAATAATGACGTATGTT
CCCATAGTAACGCCAATAGGGACTTTCCATTGACGTCAATGGGTGGAGTATTTACGGTAAACTGCCCACT
TGGCAGTACATCAAGTGTATCATATGCCAAGTACGCCCCCTATTGACGTCAATGACGGTAAATGGCCCGC
CTGGCATTATGCCCAGTACATGACCTTATGGGACTTTCCTACTTGGCAGTACATCTACGTATTAGTCATC
GCTATTACCATGGTCGAGGTGAGCCCCACGTTCTGCTTCACTCTCCCCATCTCCCCCCCCTCCCCACCCC
CAATTTTGTATTTATTTATTTTTTAATTATTTTGTGCAGCGATGGGGGCGGGGGGGGGGGGGGCGCGCGC
CAGGCGGGGCGGGGCGGGGCGAGGGGCGGGGCGGGGCGAGGCGGAAAGGTGCGGCGGCAGCCAATCAGAG
CGGCGCGCTCCGAAAGTTTCCTTTTATGGCGAGGCGGCGGCGGCGGCGGCCCTATAAAAAGCGAAGCGCG
CGGCGGGCGGGAGTCGCTGCGTTGCCTTCGCCCCGTGCCCCGCTCCGCGCCGCCTCGCGCCGCCCGCCCC
GGCTCTGACTGACCGCGTTACTCCCACAGGTGAGCGGGCGGGACGGCCCTTCTCCTCCGGGCTGTAATTA
GCGCTTGGTTTAATGACGGCTCGTTTCTTTTCTGTGGCTGCGTGAAAGCCTTAAAGGGCTCCGGGAGGGC
CCTTTGTGCGGGGGGGAGCGGCTCGGGGGGTGCGTGCGTGTGTGTGTGCGTGGGGAGCGCCGCGTGCGGC
TCCGCGCTGCCCGGCGGCTGTGAGCGCTGCGGGCGCGGCGCGGGGCTTTGTGCGCTCCGCAGTGTGCGCG
AGGGGAGCGCGGCCGGGGGCGGTGCCCCGCGGTGCGGGGGGGGCTGCGAGGGGAACAAAGGCTGCGTGCG
GGGTGTGTGCGTGGGGGGGTGAGCAGGGGGTGTGGGCGCGGCGGTCGGGCTGTAACCCCCCCCTGCACCC
CCCTCCCCGAGTTGCTGAGCACGGCCCGGCTTCGGGTGCGGGGCTCCGTACGGGGCGTGGCGCGGGGCTC
GCCGTGCCGGGCGGGGGGTGGCGGCAGGTGGGGGTGCCGGGCGGGGCGGGGCCGCCTCGGGCCGGGGAGG
GCTCGGGGGAGGGGCGCGGCGGCCCCCGGAGCGCCGGCGGCTGTCGAGGCGCGGCGAGCCGCAGCCATTG
CCTTTTATGGTAATCGTGCGAGAGGGCGCAGGGACTTCCTTTGTCCCAAATCTGTGCGGAGCCGAAATCT
GGGAGGCGCCGCCGCACCCCCTCTAGCGGGCGCGGGGCGAAGCGGTGCGGCGCCGGCAGGAAGGAAATGG
GCGGGGAGGGCCTTCGTGCGTCGCCGCGCCGCCGTCCCCTTCTCCCTCTCCAGCCTCGGGGCTGTCCGCG
GGGGGACGGCTGCCTTCGGGGGGGACGGGGCAGGGCGGGGTTCGGCTTCTGGCGTGTGACCGGCGGCTCT
AGAGCCTCTGCTAACCATGTTCATGCCTTCTTCTTTTTCCTACAGCTCCTGGGCAACGTGCTGGTTATTG
TGCTGTCTCATCATTTTGGCAAAGAATTGATTAATTCGAGCGAAGGCGCGCCCATTACTCGCATCCATTC
TCAGGCTGTCTCGTCTCGTCTCGCACGCGTGCCGCCACCATGAAGCGGGACCACCACCATCACCATCATC
AGGACAAGAAAACCATGATGATGAACGAAGAGGACGACGGCAACGGCATGGACGAGCTGCTGGCTGTGCT
GGGCTACAAAGTGCGGAGCAGCGAGATGGCCGACGTGGCCCAGAAACTGGAACAGCTGGAAGTGATGATG
AGCAACGTGCAGGAAGATGACCTGTCCCAGCTGGCCACCGAGACAGTGCACTACAACCCCGCCGAGCTGT
ACACCTGGCTGGACTCCATGCTGACCGACCTGAACTCCGGAGGGTCTGGCTCCGGATCAAGTGGTGGCAG
CGGTACCGGCGAGGTGCTGCACAAGCCCATCACCACCAAGACAGTGGAAGGCGTGTTCTACAGCGCCTGG
GAGACACTGGACCTGGGCAGACAGGGCGTGAAGCCTTTCACAGCCCACAGCGCCAGAGTGGGAGCCGCTC
AGGACCTGCTGAAGAAGGGCTACAATACCCTGCAGATCCAGCAGTCCGGCCGGTGGTCTAGCGGAGCCAT
GGTGGCCAGATACGGCAGAGCCATCCTGGCTAGGGATGGCGCTATGGCCCACAGCAGAGTGAAAACCAGA
TCCGCCCCCATGCAGTGGGGCAAGGACGAGAAGGACCCCAAGAAAAAGCGGAAGGTGTGAGAATTCCTGT
GCCTTCTAGTTGCCAGCCATCTGTTGTTTGCCCCTCCCCCGTGCCTTCCTTGACCCTGGAAGGTGCCACT
CCCACTGTCCTTTCCTAATAAAATGAGGAAATTGCATCGCATTGTCTGAGTAGGTGTCATTCTATTCTGG
GGGGTGGGGTGGGGCAGGACAGCAAGGGGGAGGATTGGGAAGACAATAGCAGGCATGCTGGGGATGCGGT
GGGCTCTATGGCTTCTGAGGCGGAAAGAACCAGCTGGGGCTCTAGGGGGTATCCCCACGCGCCCTGTAGC
GTGTACCGCTGGGAGTTCGTAGACGGAAACAAACGCAGAATCCAAGCGCGGCCGCCCAGGATACATAGAT
TACCACAACTCCGAGCCCTTCCACCGCTAGCGCACTCCTCAGGTGCAGGCTGCCTATCAGAAGGTGGTGG
CTGGTGTGGCCAATGCCCTGGCTCACAAATACCACTGAGATCTTTTTCCCTCTGCCAAAAATTATGGGGA
CATCATGAAGCCCCTTGAGCATCTGACTTCTGGCTAATAAAGGAAATTTATTTTCATTGCAATAGTGTGT
TGGAATTTTTTGTGTCTCTCACTCGGAAGGACATATGGGAGGGCAAATCATTTAAAACATCAGAATGAGT
ATTTGGTTTAGAGTTTGGCAACATATGCCCATATGCTGGCTGCCATGAACAAAGGTTGGCTATAAAGAGG
TCATCAGTATATGAAACAGCCCCCTGCTGTCCATTCCTTATTCCATAGAAAAGCCTTGACTTGAGGTTAG
ATTTTTTTTATATTTTGTTTTGTGTTATTTTTTTCTTTAACATCCCTAAAATTTTCCTTACATGTTTTAC
TAGCCAGATTTTTCCTCCTCTCCTGACTACTCCCAGTCATAGCTGTCCCTCTTCTCTTATGGAGATCCCT
CGACCTGCAG
