>Addgene plasmid #108776 | pBW2570_pCAG-PV1-GAI-L1-VCre-278C-NLS-BGHpA | addgene partial sequence | sequence record 226762 | Addgene NGS Result
TGCACCCCCCTCCCCGAGTTGCTGAGCACGGCCCGGCTTCGGGTGCGGGGCTCCGTACGGGGCGTGGCGC
GGGGCTCGCCGTGCCGGGCGGGGGGTGGCGGCAGGTGGGGGTGCCGGGCGGGGCGGGGCCGCCTCGGGCC
GGGGAGGGCTCGGGGGAGGGGCGCGGCGGCCCCCGGAGCGCCGGCGGCTGTCGAGGCGCGGCGAGCCGCA
GCCATTGCCTTTTATGGTAATCGTGCGAGAGGGCGCAGGGACTTCCTTTGTCCCAAATCTGTGCGGAGCC
GAAATCTGGGAGGCGCCGCCGCACCCCCTCTAGCGGGCGCGGGGCGAAGCGGTGCGGCGCCGGCAGGAAG
GAAATGGGCGGGGAGGGCCTTCGTGCGTCGCCGCGCCGCCGTCCCCTTCTCCCTCTCCAGCCTCGGGGCT
GTCCGCGGGGGGACGGCTGCCTTCGGGGGGGACGGGGCAGGGCGGGGTTCGGCTTCTGGCGTGTGACCGG
CGGCTCTAGAGCCTCTGCTAACCATGTTCATGCCTTCTTCTTTTTCCTACAGCTCCTGGGCAACGTGCTG
GTTATTGTGCTGTCTCATCATTTTGGCAAAGAATTGATTAATTCGAGCGAAGGCGCGCCCATTACTCGCA
TCCATTCTCAGGCTGTCTCGTCTCGTCTCGCACGCGTGCCGCCACCATGAAGCGGGACCACCACCATCAC
CATCATCAGGACAAGAAAACCATGATGATGAACGAAGAGGACGACGGCAACGGCATGGACGAGCTGCTGG
CTGTGCTGGGCTACAAAGTGCGGAGCAGCGAGATGGCCGACGTGGCCCAGAAACTGGAACAGCTGGAAGT
GATGATGAGCAACGTGCAGGAAGATGACCTGTCCCAGCTGGCCACCGAGACAGTGCACTACAACCCCGCC
GAGCTGTACACCTGGCTGGACTCCATGCTGACCGACCTGAACTCCGGAGGGTCTGGCTCCGGATCAAGTG
GTGGCAGCGGTACCGGCGAGGTGCTGCACAAGCCCATCACCACCAAGACAGTGGAAGGCGTGTTCTACAG
CGCCTGGGAGACACTGGACCTGGGCAGACAGGGCGTGAAGCCTTTCACAGCCCACAGCGCCAGAGTGGGA
GCCGCTCAGGACCTGCTGAAGAAGGGCTACAATACCCTGCAGATCCAGCAGTCCGGCCGGTGGTCTAGCG
GAGCCATGGTGGCCAGATACGGCAGAGCCATCCTGGCTAGGGATGGCGCTATGGCCCACAGCAGAGTGAA
AACCAGATCCGCCCCCATGCAGTGGGGCAAGGACGAGAAGGACCCCAAGAAAAAGCGGAAGGTGTGAGAA
TTCCTGTGCCTTCTAGTTGCCAGCCATCTGTTGTTTGCCCCTCCCCCGTGCCTTCCTTGACCCTGGAAGG
TGCCACTCCCACTGTCCTTTCCTAATAAAATGAGGAAATTGCATCGCATTGTCTGAGTAGGTGTCATTCT
ATTCTGGGGGGTGGGGTGGGGCAGGACAGCAAGGGGGAGGATTGGGAAGACAATAGCAGGCATGCTGGGG
ATGCGGTGGGCTCTATGGCTTCTGAGGCGGAAAGAACCAGCTGGGGCTCTAGGGGGTATCCCCACGCGCC
CTGTAGCGTGTACCGCTGGGAGTTCGTAGACGGAAACAAACGCAGAATCCAAGCGCGGCCGCCCAGGATA
CATAGATTACCACAACTCCGAGCCCTTCCACCGCTAGCGCACTCCTCAGGTGCAGGCTGCCTATCAGAAG
GTGGTGGCTGGTGTGGCCAATGCCCTGGCTCACAAATACCACTGAGATCTTTTTCCCTCTGCCAAAAATT
ATGGGGACATCATGAAGCCCCTTGAGCATCTGACTTCTGGCTAATAAAGGAAATTTATTTTCATTGCAAT
AGTGTGTTGGAATTTTTTGTGTCTCTCACTCGGAAGGACATATGGGAGGGCAAATCATTTAAAACATCAG
AATGAGTATTTGGTTTAGAGTTTGGCAACATATGCCCATATGCTGGCTGCCATGAACAAAGGTTGGCTAT
AAAGAGGTCATCAGTATATGAAACAGCCCCCTGCTGTCCATTCCTTATTCCATAGAAAAGCCTTGACTTG
AGGTTAGATTTTTTTTATATTTTGTTTTGTGTTATTTTTTTCTTTAACATCCCTAAAATTTTCCTTACAT
GTTTTACTAGCCAGATTTTTCCTCCTCTCCTGACTACTCCCAGTCATAGCTGTCCCTCTTCTCTTATGGA
GATCCCTCGACCTGCAGCCCAAGCTTGGCGTAATCATGGTCATAGCTGTTTCCTGTGTGAAATTGTTATC
CGCTCACAATTCCACACAACATACGAGCCGGAAGCATAAAGTGTAAAGCCTGGGGTGCCTAATGAGTGAG
CTAACTCACATTAATTGCGTTGCGCTCACTGCCCGCTTTCCAGTCGGGAAACCTGTCGTGCCAGCGGATC
CGCATCTCAATTAGTCAGCAACCATAGTCCCGCCCCTAACTCCGCCCAGTTCCGCCCATTCTCCGCCCCA
TGGCTGACTAATTTTTTTTATTTATGCAGAGGCCGAGGCCGCCTCGGCCTCTGAGCTATTCCAGAAGTAG
TGAGGAGGCTTTTTTGGAGGCCTAGGCTTTTGCAAAAAGCTAACTTGTTTATTGCAGCTTATAATGGTTA
CAAATAAAGCAATAGCATCACAAATTTCACAAATAAAGCATTTTTTTCACTGCATTCTAGTTGTGGTTTG
TCCAAACTCATCAATGTATCTTATCATGTCTGGATCCGCTGCATTAATGAATCGGCCAACGCGCGGGGAG
AGGCGGTTTGCGTATTGGGCGCTCTTCCGCTTCCTCGCTCACTGACTCGCTGCGCTCGGTCGTTCGGCTG
CGGCGAGCGGTATCAGCTCACTCAAAGGCGGTAATACGGTTATCCACAGAATCAGGGGATAACGCAGGAA
AGAACATGTGAGCAAAAGGCCAGCAAAAGGCCAGGAACCGTAAAAAGGCCGCGTTGCTGGCGTTTTTCCA
TAGGCTCCGCCCCCCTGACGAGCATCACAAAAATCGACGCTCAAGTCAGAGGTGGCGAAACCCGACAGGA
CTATAAAGATACCAGGCGTTTCCCCCTGGAAGCTCCCTCGTGCGCTCTCCTGTTCCGACCCTGCCGCTTA
CCGGATACCTGTCCGCCTTTCTCCCTTCGGGAAGCGTGGCGCTTTCTCATAGCTCACGCTGTAGGTATCT
CAGTTCGGTGTAGGTCGTTCGCTCCAAGCTGGGCTGTGTGCACGAACCCCCCGTTCAGCCCGACCGCTGC
GCCTTATCCGGTAACTATCGTCTTGAGTCCAACCCGGTAAGACACGACTTATCGCCACTGGCAGCAGCCA
CTGGTAACAGGATTAGCAGAGCGAGGTATGTAGGCGGTGCTACAGAGTTCTTGAAGTGGTGGCCTAACTA
CGGCTACACTAGAAGAACAGTATTTGGTATCTGCGCTCTGCTGAAGCCAGTTACCTTCGGAAAAAGAGTT
GGTAGCTCTTGATCCGGCAAACAAACCACCGCTGGTAGCGGTGGTTTTTTTGTTTGCAAGCAGCAGATTA
CGCGCAGAAAAAAAGGATCTCAAGAAGATCCTTTGATCTTTTCTACGGGGTCTGACGCTCAGTGGAACGA
AAACTCACGTTAAGGGATTTTGGTCATGAGATTATCAAAAAGGATCTTCACCTAGATCCTTTTAAATTAA
AAATGAAGTTTTAAATCAATCTAAAGTATATATGAGTAAACTTGGTCTGACAGTTACCAATGCTTAATCA
GTGAGGCACCTATCTCAGCGATCTGTCTATTTCGTTCATCCATAGTTGCCTGACTCCCCGTCGTGTAGAT
AACTACGATACGGGAGGGCTTACCATCTGGCCCCAGTGCTGCAATGATACCGCGAGACCCACGCTCACCG
GCTCCAGATTTATCAGCAATAAACCAGCCAGCCGGAAGGGCCGAGCGCAGAAGTGGTCCTGCAACTTTAT
CCGCCTCCATCCAGTCTATTAATTGTTGCCGGGAAGCTAGAGTAAGTAGTTCGCCAGTTAATAGTTTGCG
CAACGTTGTTGCCATTGCTACAGGCATCGTGGTGTCACGCTCGTCGTTTGGTATGGCTTCATTCAGCTCC
GGTTCCCAACGATCAAGGCGAGTTACATGATCCCCCATGTTGTGCAAAAAAGCGGTTAGCTCCTTCGGTC
CTCCGATCGTTGTCAGAAGTAAGTTGGCCGCAGTGTTATCACTCATGGTTATGGCAGCACTGCATAATTC
TCTTACTGTCATGCCATCCGTAAGATGCTTTTCTGTGACTGGTGAGTACTCAACCAAGTCATTCTGAGAA
TAGTGTATGCGGCGACCGAGTTGCTCTTGCCCGGCGTCAATACGGGATAATACCGCGCCACATAGCAGAA
CTTTAAAAGTGCTCATCATTGGAAAACGTTCTTCGGGGCGAAAACTCTCAAGGATCTTACCGCTGTTGAG
ATCCAGTTCGATGTAACCCACTCGTGCACCCAACTGATCTTCAGCATCTTTTACTTTCACCAGCGTTTCT
GGGTGAGCAAAAACAGGAAGGCAAAATGCCGCAAAAAAGGGAATAAGGGCGACACGGAAATGTTGAATAC
TCATACTCTTCCTTTTTCAATATTATTGAAGCATTTATCAGGGTTATTGTCTCATGAGCGGATACATATT
TGAATGTATTTAGAAAAATAAACAAATAGGGGTTCCGCGCACATTTCCCCGAAAAGTGCCACCTGGGTCG
ACATTGATTATTGACTAGTTATTAATAGTAATCAATTACGGGGTCATTAGTTCATAGCCCATATATGGAG
TTCCGCGTTACATAACTTACGGTAAATGGCCCGCCTGGCTGACCGCCCAACGACCCCCGCCCATTGACGT
CAATAATGACGTATGTTCCCATAGTAACGCCAATAGGGACTTTCCATTGACGTCAATGGGTGGAGTATTT
ACGGTAAACTGCCCACTTGGCAGTACATCAAGTGTATCATATGCCAAGTACGCCCCCTATTGACGTCAAT
GACGGTAAATGGCCCGCCTGGCATTATGCCCAGTACATGACCTTATGGGACTTTCCTACTTGGCAGTACA
TCTACGTATTAGTCATCGCTATTACCATGGTCGAGGTGAGCCCCACGTTCTGCTTCACTCTCCCCATCTC
CCCCCCCTCCCCACCCCCAATTTTGTATTTATTTATTTTTTAATTATTTTGTGCAGCGATGGGGG
